>Addgene plasmid #142547 | TFORF0164 | addgene full sequence | sequence record 395952 | Addgene NGS Result
TTAATGTAGTCTTATGCAATACTCTTGTAGTCTTGCAACATGGTAACGATGAGTTAGCAACATGCCTTAC
AAGGAGAGAAAAAGCACCGTGCATGCCGATTGGTGGAAGTAAGGTGGTACGATCGTGCCTTATTAGGAAG
GCAACAGACGGGTCTGACATGGATTGGACGAACCACTGAATTGCCGCATTGCAGAGATATTGTATTTAAG
TGCCTAGCTCGATACATAAACGGGTCTCTCTGGTTAGACCAGATCTGAGCCTGGGAGCTCTCTGGCTAAC
TAGGGAACCCACTGCTTAAGCCTCAATAAAGCTTGCCTTGAGTGCTTCAAGTAGTGTGTGCCCGTCTGTT
GTGTGACTCTGGTAACTAGAGATCCCTCAGACCCTTTTAGTCAGTGTGGAAAATCTCTAGCAGTGGCGCC
CGAACAGGGACTTGAAAGCGAAAGGGAAACCAGAGGAGCTCTCTCGACGCAGGACTCGGCTTGCTGAAGC
GCGCACGGCAAGAGGCGAGGGGCGGCGACTGGTGAGTACGCCAAAAATTTTGACTAGCGGAGGCTAGAAG
GAGAGAGATGGGTGCGAGAGCGTCAGTATTAAGCGGGGGAGAATTAGATCGCGATGGGAAAAAATTCGGT
TAAGGCCAGGGGGAAAGAAAAAATATAAATTAAAACATATAGTATGGGCAAGCAGGGAGCTAGAACGATT
CGCAGTTAATCCTGGCCTGTTAGAAACATCAGAAGGCTGTAGACAAATACTGGGACAGCTACAACCATCC
CTTCAGACAGGATCAGAAGAACTTAGATCATTATATAATACAGTAGCAACCCTCTATTGTGTGCATCAAA
GGATAGAGATAAAAGACACCAAGGAAGCTTTAGACAAGATAGAGGAAGAGCAAAACAAAAGTAAGACCAC
CGCACAGCAAGCGGCCGCTGATCTTCAGACCTGGAGGAGGAGATATGAGGGACAATTGGAGAAGTGAATT
ATATAAATATAAAGTAGTAAAAATTGAACCATTAGGAGTAGCACCCACCAAGGCAAAGAGAAGAGTGGTG
CAGAGAGAAAAAAGAGCAGTGGGAATAGGAGCTTTGTTCCTTGGGTTCTTGGGAGCAGCAGGAAGCACTA
TGGGCGCAGCGTCAATGACGCTGACGGTACAGGCCAGACAATTATTGTCTGGTATAGTGCAGCAGCAGAA
CAATTTGCTGAGGGCTATTGAGGCGCAACAGCATCTGTTGCAACTCACAGTCTGGGGCATCAAGCAGCTC
CAGGCAAGAATCCTGGCTGTGGAAAGATACCTAAAGGATCAACAGCTCCTGGGGATTTGGGGTTGCTCTG
GAAAACTCATTTGCACCACTGCTGTGCCTTGGAATGCTAGTTGGAGTAATAAATCTCTGGAACAGATTTG
GAATCACACGACCTGGATGGAGTGGGACAGAGAAATTAACAATTACACAAGCTTAATACACTCCTTAATT
GAAGAATCGCAAAACCAGCAAGAAAAGAATGAACAAGAATTATTGGAATTAGATAAATGGGCAAGTTTGT
GGAATTGGTTTAACATAACAAATTGGCTGTGGTATATAAAATTATTCATAATGATAGTAGGAGGCTTGGT
AGGTTTAAGAATAGTTTTTGCTGTACTTTCTATAGTGAATAGAGTTAGGCAGGGATATTCACCATTATCG
TTTCAGACCCACCTCCCAACCCCGAGGGGACCCATGCATTGCATCTCAATTAGTCAGCAACCAGGTGTGG
AAAGTCCCCAGGCTCCCCAGCAGGCAGAAGTATGCAAAGCATGCGTCTCAATTAGTCAGCAACCATAGTC
CCGCCCCTAACTCCGCCCATCCCGCCCCTAACTCCGCCCAGTTCCGCCCATTCTCCGCCCCATGGCTGAC
TAATTTTTTTTATTTATGCAGAGGCCGAGGCCGCCTCGGCCTCTGAGCTATTCCAGAAGTAGTGAGGAGG
CTTTTTTGGAGGCCTAGGCTTTTGCAAAAAGCTTTCTAGAGGTACCACCGGAGCTTACCATGACCGAGTA
CAAGCCCACGGTGCGCCTCGCCACCCGCGACGACGTCCCCAGGGCCGTACGCACCCTCGCCGCCGCGTTC
GCCGACTACCCCGCCACGCGCCACACCGTCGATCCGGACCGCCACATCGAGCGGGTCACCGAGCTGCAAG
AACTCTTCCTCACGCGCGTCGGGCTCGACATCGGCAAGGTGTGGGTCGCGGACGACGGCGCCGCCGTGGC
GGTCTGGACCACGCCGGAGAGCGTCGAAGCGGGGGCGGTGTTCGCCGAGATCGGCCCGCGCATGGCCGAG
TTGAGCGGTTCCCGGCTGGCCGCGCAGCAACAGATGGAAGGCCTCCTGGCGCCGCACCGGCCCAAGGAGC
CCGCGTGGTTCCTGGCCACCGTCGGCGTCTCGCCCGACCACCAGGGCAAGGGTCTGGGCAGCGCCGTCGT
GCTCCCCGGAGTGGAGGCGGCCGAGCGCGCCGGGGTGCCCGCCTTCCTGGAGACCTCCGCGCCCCGCAAC
CTCCCCTTCTACGAGCGGCTCGGCTTCACCGTCACCGCCGACGTCGAGGTGCCCGAAGGACCGCGCACCT
GGTGCATGACCCGCAAGCCCGGTGCCAGTTAACGAATTCTAGATCTTGAGACAAATGGCAGTATTCATCC
ACAATTTTAAAAGAAAAGGGGGGATTGGGGGGTACAGTGCAGGGGAAAGAATAGTAGACATAATAGCAAC
AGACATACAAACTAAAGAATTACAAAAACAAATTACAAAAATTCAAAATTTTCGGGTTTATTACAGGGAC
AGCAGAGATCCACTTTGGCGCCGGCTCGAGGCCTGCAGGTGCAAAGATGGATAAAGTTTTAAACAGAGAG
GAATCTTTGCAGCTAATGGACCTTCTAGGTCTTGAAAGGAGTGGGAATTGGCTCCGGTGCCCGTCAGTGG
GCAGAGCGCACATCGCCCACAGTCCCCGAGAAGTTGGGGGGAGGGGTCGGCAATTGAACCGGTGCCTAGA
GAAGGTGGCGCGGGGTAAACTGGGAAAGTGATGTCGTGTACTGGCTCCGCCTTTTTCCCGAGGGTGGGGG
AGAACCGTATATAAGTGCAGTAGTCGCCGTGAACGTTCTTTTTCGCAACGGGTTTGCCGCCAGAACACAG
GTAAGTGCCGTGTGTGGTTCCCGCGGGCCTGGCCTCTTTACGGGTTATGGCCCTTGCGTGCCTTGAATTA
CTTCCACCTGGCTGCAGTACGTGATTCTTGATCCCGAGCTTCGGGTTGGAAGTGGGTGGGAGAGTTCGAG
GCCTTGCGCTTAAGGAGCCCCTTCGCCTCGTGCTTGAGTTGAGGCCTGGCCTGGGCGCTGGGGCCGCCGC
GTGCGAATCTGGTGGCACCTTCGCGCCTGTCTCGCTGCTTTCGATAAGTCTCTAGCCATTTAAAATTTTT
GATGACCTGCTGCGACGCTTTTTTTCTGGCAAGATAGTCTTGTAAATGCGGGCCAAGATCTGCACACTGG
TATTTCGGTTTTTGGGGCCGCGGGCGGCGACGGGGCCCGTGCGTCCCAGCGCACATGTTCGGCGAGGCGG
GGCCTGCGAGCGCGGCCACCGAGAATCGGACGGGGGTAGTCTCAAGCTGGCCGGCCTGCTCTGGTGCCTG
GCCTCGCGCCGCCGTGTATCGCCCCGCCCTGGGCGGCAAGGCTGGCCCGGTCGGCACCAGTTGCGTGAGC
GGAAAGATGGCCGCTTCCCGGCCCTGCTGCAGGGAGCTCAAAATGGAGGACGCGGCGCTCGGGAGAGCGG
GCGGGTGAGTCACCCACACAAAGGAAAAGGGCCTTTCCGTCCTCAGCCGTCGCTTCATGTGACTCCACGG
AGTACCGGGCGCCGTCCAGGCACCTCGATTAGTTCTCGAGCTTTTGGAGTACGTCGTCTTTAGGTTGGGG
GGAGGGGTTTTATGCGATGGAGTTTCCCCACACTGAGTGGGTGGAGACTGAAGTTAGGCCAGCTTGGCAC
TTGATGTAATTCTCCTTGGAATTTGCCCTTTTTGAGTTTGGATCTTGGTTCATTCTCAAGCCTCAGACAG
TGGTTCAAAGTTTTTTTCTTCCATTTCAGGTGTCGTGAGGCTAGCACCGCCACCATGTCCTCTTCCTCCC
CCACCGGGCAGATCGCAAGTGCGGCGGACATCAAGCAAGAGAATGGGATGGAAAGCGCCTCGGAAGGGCA
GGAGGCGCACCGAGAAGTGGCGGGGGGCGCGGCGGTAGGGCTGAGCCCCCCGGCTCCAGCCCCTTTTCCC
CTGGAGCCGGGGGACGCCGCGACCGCTGCCGCCAGGGTGAGCGGAGAGGAAGGGGCAGTGGCGGCGGCGG
CGGCCGGAGCGGCGGCGGATCAGGTACAACTCCACTCGGAACTTCTGGGCAGGCACCACCACGCCGCCGC
CGCCGCCGCGCAGACCCCGCTGGCCTTCTCGCCCGACCACGTCGCCTGCGTGTGCGAGGCACTGCAGCAG
GGGGGCAACCTGGACCGCCTGGCCCGGTTCCTGTGGTCCCTGCCCCAGAGCGACCTGCTACGTGGCAACG
AGAGCCTGCTGAAGGCGCGGGCGCTCGTGGCCTTCCACCAGGGCATCTACCCCGAGCTCTACAGCATCCT
CGAGAGCCACAGCTTCGAGTCGGCCAACCACCCGCTGCTGCAGCAGCTCTGGTACAAGGCGCGCTACACC
GAGGCCGAGCGAGCCCGCGGCCGGCCGCTGGGAGCCGTAGACAAGTACCGGCTGCGCAGGAAATTCCCCC
TGCCCCGCACCATCTGGGACGGCGAGGAGACGGTGTATTGTTTCAAGGAGAAGTCGCGCAACGCGCTCAA
GGAGCTCTACAAGCAGAATCGCTACCCTTCGCCCGCCGAGAAGCGGCACCTGGCCAAGATCACCGGCCTC
TCCCTCACCCAGGTCAGCAACTGGTTCAAGAACCGCCGGCAGCGCGACAGGAACCCCTCCGAGACCCAGT
CCAAAAGTGAGTCAGATGGCAACCCCAGCACTGAAGATGAATCCAGCAAGGGACATGAGGATTTATCTCC
TCACCCACTCTCCAGTTCATCTGATGGCATCACCAACCTCAGCCTTTCCAGTCATATGGAGCCAGTATAT
ATGCAACAAATTGGAAATGCTAAGATATCATTAAGCTCTTCTGGAGTTCTGTTGAATGGAAGCTTGGTAC
CTGCAAGTACTTCACCTGTCTTCCTTAATGGAAATTCTTTTATTCAGGGACCCAGTGGAGTTATCCTTAA
TGGATTAAATGTGGGAAATACACAGGCAGTGGCATTGAACCCACCAAAAATGTCATCAAACATTGTGAGC
AATGGTATATCCATGACTGACATACTGGGGTCTACTTCCCAGGACGTGAAGGAATTCAAAGTCCTCCAGA
GTTCTGCTAACTCAGCAACCACCACGTCCTACAGCCCCAGTGTCCCTGTCTCATTCCCAGGCCTGATACC
CAGCACTGAGGTGAAAAGAGAAGGCATTCAAACAGTGGCTTCCCAAGATGGAGGGTCTGTAGTGACTTTT
ACTACACCAGTGCAAATTAACCAGTATGGCATTGTCCAGATCCCCAATTCCGGAGCAAACAGCCAGTTCC
TTAATGGGAGCATTGGATTCTCTCCACTGCAGCTGCCCCCTGTGTCAGTGGCAGCTTCACAAGGTAATAT
CTCAGTAAGCTCAAGCACTTCAGATGGAAGCACATTTACAAGTGAGTCTACCACAGTCCAGCAAGGAAAG
GTTTTCTTGAGCTCTCTTGCTCCCAGTGCAGTGGTATACACGGTTCCTAATACAGGCCAGACTATAGGAT
CTGTGAAACAGGAAGGCTTGGAAAGGAGCCTGGTATTTTCTCAGTTGATGCCTGTCAATCAGAATGCACA
AGTAAATGCAAACCTGTCTTCTGAAAACATCTCGGGGAGTGGCCTGCATCCACTGGCCTCCTCATTAGTT
AATGTATCTCCAACTCACAATTTTTCTCTCAGTCCCTCTACACTACTAAATCCCACTGAGCTAAACCGCG
ACATTGCCGATAGCCAACCAATGTCTGCACCGGTGGCAAGCAAATCTACTGTGACATCTGTCAGCAACAC
TAACTATGCAACTCTTCAGAACTGCTCCCTTATTACTGGTCAAGACCTATTGTCAGTCCCTATGACTCAG
GCTGCCCTTGGGGAAATAGTTCCTACAGCTGAAGATCAGGTAGGTCACCCCTCCCCAGCAGTACATCAGG
ATTTTGTCCAAGAACATCGTTTGGTTCTGCAATCGGTAGCTAACATGAAAGAGAATTTCTTATCAAATTC
TGAGAGCAAAGCAACAAGTAGCTTAATGATGCTGGACTCTAAATCCAAGTATGTCTTAGATGGCATGGTT
GATACTGTCTGTGAAGACCTGGAAACAGACAAAAAAGAGCTTGCCAAGCTCCAGACTGTCCAGCTGGATG
AAGATATGCAAGACTTATAGTAATGAACTAGTCCGTAACTTGAAAGTATTTCGATTTCTTGGCTTTATAT
ATCTTGTGGAAAGGACGATTCACTTGGCCAGCTTAGGAGAGGACGCGTTAAGTCGACAATCAACCTCTGG
ATTACAAAATTTGTGAAAGATTGACTGGTATTCTTAACTATGTTGCTCCTTTTACGCTATGTGGATACGC
TGCTTTAATGCCTTTGTATCATGCTATTGCTTCCCGTATGGCTTTCATTTTCTCCTCCTTGTATAAATCC
TGGTTGCTGTCTCTTTATGAGGAGTTGTGGCCCGTTGTCAGGCAACGTGGCGTGGTGTGCACTGTGTTTG
CTGACGCAACCCCCACTGGTTGGGGCATTGCCACCACCTGTCAGCTCCTTTCCGGGACTTTCGCTTTCCC
CCTCCCTATTGCCACGGCGGAACTCATCGCCGCCTGCCTTGCCCGCTGCTGGACAGGGGCTCGGCTGTTG
GGCACTGACAATTCCGTGGTGTTGTCGGGGAAATCATCGTCCTTTCCTTGGCTGCTCGCCTGTGTTGCCA
CCTGGATTCTGCGCGGGACGTCCTTCTGCTACGTCCCTTCGGCCCTCAATCCAGCGGACCTTCCTTCCCG
CGGCCTGCTGCCGGCTCTGCGGCCTCTTCCGCGTCTTCGCCTTCGCCCTCAGACGAGTCGGATCTCCCTT
TGGGCCGCCTCCCCGCGTCGACTTTAAGACCAATGACTTACAAGGCAGCTGTAGATCTTAGCCACTTTTT
AAAAGAAAAGGGGGGACTGGAAGGGCTAATTCACTCCCAACGAAGACAAGATCTGCTTTTTGCTTGTACT
GGGTCTCTCTGGTTAGACCAGATCTGAGCCTGGGAGCTCTCTGGCTAACTAGGGAACCCACTGCTTAAGC
CTCAATAAAGCTTGCCTTGAGTGCTTCAAGTAGTGTGTGCCCGTCTGTTGTGTGACTCTGGTAACTAGAG
ATCCCTCAGACCCTTTTAGTCAGTGTGGAAAATCTCTAGCAGTACGTATAGTAGTTCATGTCATCTTATT
ATTCAGTATTTATAACTTGCAAAGAAATGAATATCAGAGAGTGAGAGGAACTTGTTTATTGCAGCTTATA
ATGGTTACAAATAAAGCAATAGCATCACAAATTTCACAAATAAAGCATTTTTTTCACTGCATTCTAGTTG
TGGTTTGTCCAAACTCATCAATGTATCTTATCATGTCTGGCTCTAGCTATCCCGCCCCTAACTCCGCCCA
TCCCGCCCCTAACTCCGCCCAGTTCCGCCCATTCTCCGCCCCATGGCTGACTAATTTTTTTTATTTATGC
AGAGGCCGAGGCCGCCTCGGCCTCTGAGCTATTCCAGAAGTAGTGAGGAGGCTTTTTTGGAGGCCTAGGG
ACGTACCCAATTCGCCCTATAGTGAGTCGTATTACGCGCGCTCACTGGCCGTCGTTTTACAACGTCGTGA
CTGGGAAAACCCTGGCGTTACCCAACTTAATCGCCTTGCAGCACATCCCCCTTTCGCCAGCTGGCGTAAT
AGCGAAGAGGCCCGCACCGATCGCCCTTCCCAACAGTTGCGCAGCCTGAATGGCGAATGGG
[124 nt withheld, positions 8042-8165]
C
[91 nt withheld, positions 8167-8257]
A
[49 nt withheld, positions 8259-8307]
CCTTTGACGTTGGAGTCCACGTTCTTT
[37 nt withheld, positions 8335-8371]
ACCCTATCTCGGTCTATTCTTTTGATTTATAAGGGATTTTGCCGATTTCGGCCTATTGGTTAAAAAATGA
GCTGATTTAACAAAAATTTAACGCGAATTTTAACAAAATATTAACGCTTACAATTTAGGTGGCACTTTTC
GGGGAAATGTGCGCGGAACCCCTATTTGTTTATTTTTCTAAATACATTCAAATATGTATCCGCTCATGAG
ACAATAACCCTGATAAATGCTTCAATAATATTGAAAAAGGAAGAGTATGAGTATTCAACATTTCCGTGTC
GCCCTTATTCCCTTTTTTGCGGCATTTTGCCTTCCTGTTTTTGCTCACCCAGAAACGCTGGTGAAAGTAA
AAGATGCTGAAGATCAGTTGGGTGCACGAGTGGGTTACATCGAACTGGATCTCAACAGCGGTAAGATCCT
TGAGAGTTTTCGCCCCGAAGAACGTTTTCCAATGATGAGCACTTTTAAAGTTCTGCTATGTGGCGCGGTA
TTATCCCGTATTGACGCCGGGCAAGAGCAACTCGGTCGCCGCATACACTATTCTCAGAATGACTTGGTTG
AGTACTCACCAGTCACAGAAAAGCATCTTACGGATGGCATGACAGTAAGAGAATTATGCAGTGCTGCCAT
AACCATGAGTGATAACACTGCGGCCAACTTACTTCTGACAACGATCGGAGGACCGAAGGAGCTAACCGCT
TTTTTGCACAACATGGGGGATCATGTAACTCGCCTTGATCGTTGGGAACCGGAGCTGAATGAAGCCATAC
CAAACGACGAGCGTGACACCACGATGCCTGTAGCAATGGCAACAACGTTGCGCAAACTATTAACTGGCGA
ACTACTTACTCTAGCTTCCCGGCAACAATTAATAGACTGGATGGAGGCGGATAAAGTTGCAGGACCACTT
CTGCGCTCGGCCCTTCCGGCTGGCTGGTTTATTGCTGATAAATCTGGAGCCGGTGAGCGTGGGTCTCGCG
GTATCATTGCAGCACTGGGGCCAGATGGTAAGCCCTCCCGTATCGTAGTTATCTACACGACGGGGAGTCA
GGCAACTATGGATGAACGAAATAGACAGATCGCTGAGATAGGTGCCTCACTGATTAAGCATTGGTAACTG
TCAGACCAAGTTTACTCATATATACTTTAGATTGATTTAAAACTTCATTTTTAATTTAAAAGGATCTAGG
TGAAGATCCTTTTTGATAATCTCATGACCAAAATCCCTTAACGTGAGTTTTCGTTCCACTGAGCGTCAGA
CCCCGTAGAAAAGATCAAAGGATCTTCTTGAGATCCTTTTTTTCTGCGCGTAATCTGCTGCTTGCAAACA
AAAAAACCACCGCTACCAGCGGTGGTTTGTTTGCCGGATCAAGAGCTACCAACTCTTTTTCCGAAGGTAA
CTGGCTTCAGCAGAGCGCAGATACCAAATACTGTTCTTCTAGTGTAGCCGTAGTTAGGCCACCACTTCAA
GAACTCTGTAGCACCGCCTACATACCTCGCTCTGCTAATCCTGTTACCAGTGGCTGCTGCCAGTGGCGAT
AAGTCGTGTCTTACCGGGTTGGACTCAAGACGATAGTTACCGGATAAGGCGCAGCGGTCGGGCTGAACGG
GGGGTTCGTGCACACAGCCCAGCTTGGAGCGAACGACCTACACCGAACTGAGATACCTACAGCGTGAGCT
ATGAGAAAGCGCCACGCTTCCCGAAGGGAGAAAGGCGGACAGGTATCCGGTAAGCGGCAGGGTCGGAACA
GGAGAGCGCACGAGGGAGCTTCCAGGGGGAAACGCCTGGTATCTTTATAGTCCTGTCGGGTTTCGCCACC
TCTGACTTGAGCGTCGATTTTTGTGATGCTCGTCAGGGGGGCGGAGCCTATGGAAAAACGCCAGCAACGC
GGCCTTTTTACGGTTCCTGGCCTTTTGCTGGCCTTTTGCTCACATGTTCTTTCCTGCGTTATCCCCTGAT
TCTGTGGATAACCGTATTACCGCCTTTGAGTGAGCTGATACCGCTCGCCGCAGCCGAACGACCGAGCGCA
GCGAGTCAGTGAGCGAGGAAGCGGAAGAGCGCCCAATACGCAAACCGCCTCTCCCCGCGCGTTGGCCGAT
TCATTAATGCAGCTGGCACGACAGGTTTCCCGACTGGAAAGCGGGCAGTGAGCGCAACGCAATTAATGTG
AGTTAGCTCACTCATTAGGCACCCCAGGCTTTACACTTTATGCTTCCGGCTCGTATGTTGTGTGGAATTG
TGAGCGGATAACAATTTCACACAGGAAACAGCTATGACCATGATTACGCCAAGCGCGCAATTAACCCTCA
CTAAAGGGAACAAAAGCTGGAGCTGCAAGC
Features (pLannotate 1.2.2; 31 found; start..end, strand, type, name):
      5..231     +  promoter       RSV promoter: Rous sarcoma virus enhancer/promoter
    232..412     +  LTR            5' LTR (truncated): truncated 5' long terminal repeat (LTR) from HIV-1
    459..584     +  misc_feature   HIV-1 Ψ: packaging signal of human immunodeficiency virus type 1
    568..931     +  CDS            HIV-1 gag (fragment): gag protein from human immunodeficiency virus 1; gag
   1077..1310    +  misc_feature   RRE: The Rev response element (RRE) of HIV-1 allows for Rev-dependent mRNA export from the nucleus to the cytoplasm.
   1687..1713    +  CDS            Rev (fragment): human immunodeficiency virus 1 (HIV-1) Rev protein; rev; enhances nuclear export of unspliced and incompletely spliced viral mRNAs
   1720..1743    +  promoter       SV40 promoter (fragment): SV40 early promoter
   1744..1815    +  promoter       SV40 promoter (fragment): SV40 enhancer and early promoter
   1839..1974    +  rep_origin     SV40 ori: SV40 origin of replication
   2020..2616    +  CDS            PuroR (fragment): puromycin N-acetyltransferase; pac from Streptomyces; confers resistance to puromycin
   2665..2782    +  misc_feature   cPPT/CTS: central polypurine tract and central termination sequence of HIV-1
   2847..2913    +  CDS            small t antigen (fragment): SV40 (simian virus 40) small t antigen
   2920..4098    +  promoter       EF-1α promoter: strong constitutive promoter for human elongation factor EF-1α
   4115..6457    +  CDS            SIX4: SIX4_HUMAN - Experimental evidence at protein level: Swiss-Prot protein existence level 1. Transcriptional regulator which can act as both a transcriptional repressor and activator by binding a DNA sequence on these target genes and is involved in processes like cell differentiation, cell migration and cell survival. Transactivates gene expression by binding a 5'-[CAT]A[CT][CT][CTG]GA[GAT]-3' motif present in the Trex site and a 5'-TCA[AG][AG]TTNC-3' motif present in the MEF3 site of the muscle-specific genes enhancer. Acts cooperatively with EYA proteins to transactivate their target genes th
   6473..6526    +  promoter       U6 promoter (fragment): RNA polymerase III promoter for human U6 snRNA
   6568..7156    +  misc_feature   WPRE: woodchuck hepatitis virus posttranscriptional regulatory element
   7207..7226    +  misc_feature   cPPT/CTS (fragment): central polypurine tract and central termination sequence of HIV-1
   7228..7461    +  LTR            3' LTR (ΔU3): self-inactivating 3' long terminal repeat (LTR) from HIV-1
   7539..7660    +  polyA_signal   SV40 poly(A) signal: SV40 polyadenylation signal
   7700..7835    +  rep_origin     SV40 ori: SV40 origin of replication
   7856..7874    -  promoter       T7 promoter: promoter for bacteriophage T7 RNA polymerase
   7882..8037    +  CDS            lacZα (fragment): LacZα fragment of β-galactosidase; lacZ fragment
   8042..8470    +  rep_origin     f1 ori (sequence partly withheld): f1 bacteriophage origin of replication; arrow indicates direction of (+) strand synthesis
   8523..8627    +  promoter       AmpR promoter: bla
   8628..9488    +  CDS            AmpR: β-lactamase; bla; confers resistance to ampicillin, carbenicillin, and related antibiotics
   9659..10247   +  rep_origin     ori: high-copy-number ColE1/pMB1/pBR322/pUC origin of replication
  10430..10522   +  CDS            lacI (fragment): lac repressor; lacI; The lac repressor binds to the lac operator to inhibit transcription in E. coli. This inhibition can be relieved by adding lactose or isopropyl-β-D-thiogalactopyranoside (IPTG).
  10535..10556   +  protein_bind   CAP binding site: CAP binding activates transcription in the presence of cAMP. E. coli catabolite activator protein
  10571..10601   +  promoter       lac promoter: promoter for the E. coli lac operon
  10605..10627   +  protein_bind   lac operator (fragment): The lac repressor binds to the lac operator to inhibit transcription in E. coli. This inhibition can be relieved by adding lactose or isopropyl-β-D-thiogalactopyranoside (IPTG). lac repressor encoded by lacI
  10670..10688   +  promoter       T3 promoter: promoter for bacteriophage T3 RNA polymerase
