[The description below was written by a language model from this plasmid's Addgene catalogue record and pLannotate feature annotations shown in this document.]
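Description:
TFORF0164 is a lentiviral mammalian expression plasmid built on the pLX_TRC317 backbone. It belongs to a barcoded library of transcription factor open reading frames and carries human SIX4 (also known as AREC3). It is propagated in E. coli through a high-copy ColE1/pUC-type origin with ampicillin selection via β-lactamase. An f1 origin and remnants of a lac/lacZα cloning region flanked by T7 and T3 promoters are also present in the bacterial portion. The depositor notes that the plasmid can recombine, as is common for LTR-containing vectors.

The viral cassette has a third-generation, self-inactivating layout. An RSV promoter drives a truncated HIV-1 5' LTR, followed by the Ψ packaging signal with a partial gag sequence, the Rev response element, a cPPT/CTS element, and a ΔU3 3' LTR, with an SV40 polyadenylation signal downstream. Within this transfer region, an SV40 early promoter drives puromycin N-acetyltransferase for selection of transduced mammalian cells. A separate EF-1α promoter drives constitutive expression of the SIX4 coding sequence, a homeodomain-family transcriptional regulator that can activate or repress its targets. A WPRE lies downstream of the ORF to enhance transcript stability and expression. No epitope tag or fluorescent reporter is annotated.

According to the record, each construct in the collection carries a unique 24-bp barcode. The barcode is not annotated as its own feature, so its exact position cannot be stated from the table. These barcodes allow the overexpressed factor to be identified in pooled screens, such as those surveying which transcription factors direct cell differentiation.
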