Addgene plasmid #142547: TFORF0164
Purpose: Lentiviral vector for overexpressing transcription factor ORFs with unique 24-bp barcodes. Barcodes facilitate identification of transcription factors in pooled screens.
Depositing lab: Feng Zhang. Depositing organization: Broad Institute. Publication: A transcription factor atlas of directed differentiation. Joung J, Ma S, Tay T, Geiger-Schuller KR, Kirchgatterer PC, Verdine VK, Guo B, Arias-Garcia MA, Allen WE, Singh A, Kuksenko O, Abudayyeh OO, Gootenberg JS, Fu Z, Macrae RK, Buenrostro JD, Regev A, Zhang F. Cell. 2023 Jan 5;186(1):209-229.e26. doi: 10.1016/j.cell.2022.11.026. PubMed 36608654.
Backbone
  Vector backbone: pLX_TRC317
  Backbone manufacturer: Broad Institute Genetic Perturbation Platform
  Backbone size w/o insert (bp): 8264
  Vector type: Mammalian Expression, Lentiviral
  Selectable markers: Puromycin
Growth in bacteria
  Bacterial resistance: Ampicillin, 100 μg/mL
  Growth temperature: 37°C
  Growth strain: NEB Stable
  Copy number: High Copy
Gene/Insert
  Gene/Insert name: SIX4
  Species: H. sapiens (human)
  Insert size (bp): 2447
  Entrez Gene: SIX4 (a.k.a. AREC3)
  Promoter: EF1a
  Cloning method: Unknown
  Sequencing primers: 5′ GGGTGGAGACTGAAGTTAGGCCAG; 3′ CACATAGCGTAAAAGGAGCAACATAG
Terms and licenses: Academic/Nonprofit Terms; Industry Terms: Not Available to Industry
Depositor comments: NM_017420,ENST00000216513 . The transcription factor ORF portion of this plasmid was synthesized by Genewiz. Please test multiple small colonies in case of plasmid recombination. To make this collection available in a timely manner, a portion of this collection was not fully sequenced by Addgene. If an Addgene verified full plasmid sequence is not available, please contact us prior to placing an order to request the full sequence.
How to cite: TFORF0164 was a gift from Feng Zhang (Addgene plasmid # 142547 ; http://n2t.net/addgene:142547 ; RRID:Addgene_142547)
