>Addgene plasmid #142547 | TFORF0164 | depositor partial sequence | sequence record 279779 | Insert
ACCGCCACCATGTCCTCTTCCTCCCCCACCGGGCAGATCGCAAGTGCGGCGGACATCAAGCAAGAGAATG
GGATGGAAAGCGCCTCGGAAGGGCAGGAGGCGCACCGAGAAGTGGCGGGGGGCGCGGCGGTAGGGCTGAG
CCCCCCGGCTCCAGCCCCTTTTCCCCTGGAGCCGGGGGACGCCGCGACCGCTGCCGCCAGGGTGAGCGGA
GAGGAAGGGGCAGTGGCGGCGGCGGCGGCCGGAGCGGCGGCGGATCAGGTACAACTCCACTCGGAACTTC
TGGGCAGGCACCACCACGCCGCCGCCGCCGCCGCGCAGACCCCGCTGGCCTTCTCGCCCGACCACGTCGC
CTGCGTGTGCGAGGCACTGCAGCAGGGGGGCAACCTGGACCGCCTGGCCCGGTTCCTGTGGTCCCTGCCC
CAGAGCGACCTGCTACGTGGCAACGAGAGCCTGCTGAAGGCGCGGGCGCTCGTGGCCTTCCACCAGGGCA
TCTACCCCGAGCTCTACAGCATCCTCGAGAGCCACAGCTTCGAGTCGGCCAACCACCCGCTGCTGCAGCA
GCTCTGGTACAAGGCGCGCTACACCGAGGCCGAGCGAGCCCGCGGCCGGCCGCTGGGAGCCGTAGACAAG
TACCGGCTGCGCAGGAAATTCCCCCTGCCCCGCACCATCTGGGACGGCGAGGAGACGGTGTATTGTTTCA
AGGAGAAGTCGCGCAACGCGCTCAAGGAGCTCTACAAGCAGAATCGCTACCCTTCGCCCGCCGAGAAGCG
GCACCTGGCCAAGATCACCGGCCTCTCCCTCACCCAGGTCAGCAACTGGTTCAAGAACCGCCGGCAGCGC
GACAGGAACCCCTCCGAGACCCAGTCCAAAAGTGAGTCAGATGGCAACCCCAGCACTGAAGATGAATCCA
GCAAGGGACATGAGGATTTATCTCCTCACCCACTCTCCAGTTCATCTGATGGCATCACCAACCTCAGCCT
TTCCAGTCATATGGAGCCAGTATATATGCAACAAATTGGAAATGCTAAGATATCATTAAGCTCTTCTGGA
GTTCTGTTGAATGGAAGCTTGGTACCTGCAAGTACTTCACCTGTCTTCCTTAATGGAAATTCTTTTATTC
AGGGACCCAGTGGAGTTATCCTTAATGGATTAAATGTGGGAAATACACAGGCAGTGGCATTGAACCCACC
AAAAATGTCATCAAACATTGTGAGCAATGGTATATCCATGACTGACATACTGGGGTCTACTTCCCAGGAC
GTGAAGGAATTCAAAGTCCTCCAGAGTTCTGCTAACTCAGCAACCACCACGTCCTACAGCCCCAGTGTCC
CTGTCTCATTCCCAGGCCTGATACCCAGCACTGAGGTGAAAAGAGAAGGCATTCAAACAGTGGCTTCCCA
AGATGGAGGGTCTGTAGTGACTTTTACTACACCAGTGCAAATTAACCAGTATGGCATTGTCCAGATCCCC
AATTCCGGAGCAAACAGCCAGTTCCTTAATGGGAGCATTGGATTCTCTCCACTGCAGCTGCCCCCTGTGT
CAGTGGCAGCTTCACAAGGTAATATCTCAGTAAGCTCAAGCACTTCAGATGGAAGCACATTTACAAGTGA
GTCTACCACAGTCCAGCAAGGAAAGGTTTTCTTGAGCTCTCTTGCTCCCAGTGCAGTGGTATACACGGTT
CCTAATACAGGCCAGACTATAGGATCTGTGAAACAGGAAGGCTTGGAAAGGAGCCTGGTATTTTCTCAGT
TGATGCCTGTCAATCAGAATGCACAAGTAAATGCAAACCTGTCTTCTGAAAACATCTCGGGGAGTGGCCT
GCATCCACTGGCCTCCTCATTAGTTAATGTATCTCCAACTCACAATTTTTCTCTCAGTCCCTCTACACTA
CTAAATCCCACTGAGCTAAACCGCGACATTGCCGATAGCCAACCAATGTCTGCACCGGTGGCAAGCAAAT
CTACTGTGACATCTGTCAGCAACACTAACTATGCAACTCTTCAGAACTGCTCCCTTATTACTGGTCAAGA
CCTATTGTCAGTCCCTATGACTCAGGCTGCCCTTGGGGAAATAGTTCCTACAGCTGAAGATCAGGTAGGT
CACCCCTCCCCAGCAGTACATCAGGATTTTGTCCAAGAACATCGTTTGGTTCTGCAATCGGTAGCTAACA
TGAAAGAGAATTTCTTATCAAATTCTGAGAGCAAAGCAACAAGTAGCTTAATGATGCTGGACTCTAAATC
CAAGTATGTCTTAGATGGCATGGTTGATACTGTCTGTGAAGACCTGGAAACAGACAAAAAAGAGCTTGCC
AAGCTCCAGACTGTCCAGCTGGATGAAGATATGCAAGACTTATAGTAATGAACTAGTCCGTAACTTGAAA
GTATTTCGATTTCTTGGCTTTATATATCTTGTGGAAAGGACGATTCACTTGGCCAGCTTAGGAGAGG
