>Addgene plasmid #142547 | TFORF0164 | depositor partial sequence | sequence record 279780 | Barcode
TTCACTTGGCCAGCTTAGGAGAGG
